Addgene plasmid #68825: hRAD18 dSAP-EGFP
Purpose: Expresses human RAD18 (deleting SAP domain) tagged with EGFP
Depositing lab: Satoshi Tateishi. Publication: Recognition of forked and single-stranded DNA structures by human RAD18 complexed with RAD6B protein triggers its recruitment to stalled replication forks. Tsuji Y, Watanabe K, Araki K, Shinohara M, Yamagata Y, Tsurimoto T, Hanaoka F, Yamamura K, Yamaizumi M, Tateishi S. Genes Cells. 2008 Apr;13(4):343-54. doi: 10.1111/j.1365-2443.2008.01176.x. PubMed 18363965.
Backbone
  Vector backbone: pEGFP-N3
  Vector type: Mammalian Expression
  Selectable markers: Neomycin (select with G418)
Growth in bacteria
  Bacterial resistance: Kanamycin, 50 μg/mL
  Growth temperature: 37°C
  Growth strain: DH5alpha
  Copy number: High Copy
Gene/Insert
  Gene/Insert name: human RAD18 (deleting SAP domain) tagged with EGFP
  Species: H. sapiens (human)
  Entrez Gene: RAD18 (a.k.a. RNF73)
  Cloning method: Restriction Enzyme; 5′ cloning site XhoI (not destroyed); 3′ cloning site EcoRI (not destroyed)
  Sequencing primers: 5′ 5' primer for pEGFP-N3; 3′ 3' primer for pEGFP-N3
Terms and licenses: Academic/Nonprofit Terms; Industry Terms: Not Available to Industry
How to cite: hRAD18 dSAP-EGFP was a gift from Satoshi Tateishi (Addgene plasmid # 68825 ; http://n2t.net/addgene:68825 ; RRID:Addgene_68825)
