[The description below was written by a language model from this plasmid's Addgene catalogue record.]
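Description:
hRAD18 dSAP-EGFP is a mammalian expression plasmid built on the pEGFP-N3 backbone and encoding a human RAD18 mutant that lacks the SAP domain, fused to EGFP. The RAD18 coding sequence was inserted by restriction cloning between the XhoI and EcoRI sites of the vector's multiple cloning site, and both sites remain intact. Because N-series EGFP vectors place the cloning site upstream of the fluorescent protein, the EGFP should sit at the C-terminus of RAD18. The plasmid is maintained at high copy number in E. coli under kanamycin selection. It also carries a neomycin resistance marker, so stably transfected mammalian cells can be selected with G418. The record does not name the promoter or list individual features. pEGFP-N3 vectors conventionally drive the fusion from the CMV immediate-early promoter and use a single kanamycin/neomycin resistance cassette for both hosts, but no feature table is available to confirm this for the construct.

RAD18 (also known as RNF73) is a RING-type E3 ubiquitin ligase that works with RAD6 in post-replication repair. The SAP domain is a DNA-binding motif. The associated study concerns recognition of forked and single-stranded DNA structures by the RAD18–RAD6B complex and its recruitment to stalled replication forks. A SAP-deleted, EGFP-tagged version therefore fits use as a domain-deletion mutant. Its subcellular localisation can be followed by fluorescence microscopy and compared with that of the full-length protein to test how much DNA binding contributes to accumulation at sites of replication stress. The exact residues removed are not stated in the record.
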