>Addgene plasmid #68825 | hRAD18 dSAP-EGFP | addgene partial sequence | sequence record 125260 | CMV-F 5'-CGCAAATGGGCGGTAGGCGTG-3'
TGGTTTAAGTGAACCGTCAGATCCGCTAGCGCTACCGGACTCAGATCTCGAGATCCATTGTGGGCCTGCG
AGGCCTAGCGCTAGGCCTCGCGGGGAATTTCGAGTGGTGTTGGAGCGCCGGAGGCTAGTGGGTGGCTGAC
CCCCAGCATCCTCGGGAGCGACCATGGACTCCCTGGCCGAGTCTCGGTGGCCTCCGGGCCTGGCAGTCAT
GAAGACAATAGATGATTTGCTGCGGTGTGGAATTTGCTTCGAGTATTTCAACATTGCAATGATAATACCT
CAGTGTTCACATAACTACTGCTCTCTCTGTATAAGAAAATTTCTGTCCTATAAAACTCAGTGTCCAACTT
GCTGTGTGACTGTCACAGAGCCGGATCTGAAAAATAACCGCATATTAGATGAACTGGTAAAAAGCTTGAA
TTTTGCACGGAATCATCTGCTGCAGTTTGCTTTAGAGTCACCAGCCAAATCTCCTGCTTCTTCCTCTTCA
AAGAATCTTGCTGTCAAAGTATATACTCCTGTAGCCTCCAGACAGTCTTTAAAGCAGGGGAGCAGGTTAA
TGGATAATTTCTTGATCAGAGAAATGAGTGGTTCTACATCAGAGTTGTTGATAAAAGAAAATAAAAGCAA
ATTCAGCCCTCAAAAAGAGGCGAGCCCTGCTGCAAAGACCAAAGAGACACGTTCTGTAGAAGAGATCGCT
CCAGATCCCTCAGAGGCTAAGCGTCCTGAGCCACCCTCGACATCCACTTTGAAACAAGTTACTAAAGTGG
ATTGTCCTGTTTGCGGGGTTAACATTCCAGAAAGTCACATTAATAAGCATTTAGACAGCT
