>Addgene plasmid #68825 | hRAD18 dSAP-EGFP | addgene partial sequence | sequence record 125262 | SV40pA-R 5'-GAAATTTGTGATGCTATTGC-3'
GTTAACAACAACAATTGCATTCATTTTATGTTTCAGGTTCAGGGGGAGGTGTGGGAGGTTTTTTAAAGCA
AGTAAAACCTCTACAAATGTGGTATGGCTGATTATGATCTAGAGTCGCGGCCGCTTTACTTGTACAGCTC
GTCCATGCCGAGAGTGATCCCGGCGGCGGTCACGAACTCCAGCAGGACCATGTGATCGCGCTTCTCGTTG
GGGTCTTTGCTCAGGGCGGACTGGGTGCTCAGGTAGTGGTTGTCGGGCAGCAGCACGGGGCCGTCGCCGA
TGGGGGTGTTCTGCTGGTAGTGGTCGGCGAGCTGCACGCTGCCGTCCTCGATGTTGTGGCGGATCTTGAA
GTTCACCTTGATGCCGTTCTTCTGCTTGTCGGCCATGATATAGACGTTGTGGCTGTTGTAGTTGTACTCC
AGCTTGTGCCCCAGGATGTTGCCGTCCTCCTTGAAGTCGATGCCCTTCAGCTCGATGCGGTTCACCAGGG
TGTCGCCCTCGAACTTCACCTCGGCGCGGGTCTTGTAGTTGCCGTCGTCCTTGAAGAAGATGGTGCGCTC
CTGGACGTAGCCTTCGGGCATGGCGGACTTGAAGAAGTCGTGCTGCTTCATGTGGTCGGGGTAGCGGCTG
AAGCACTGCACGCCGTAGGTCAGGGTGGTCACGAGGGTGGGCCAGGGCACGGGCAGCTTGCCGGTGGTGC
AGATGAACTTCAGGGTCAGCTTGCCGTAGGTGGCATCGCCCTCGCCCTCGCCGGACACGCTGAACTTGTG
GCCGTTTACGTCGCCGTCCAGCTCGACCAGGATGGGCACCACCCCGGTGAACAGCTCCTCGCCCTTGCTC
ACCATGGTGGCGATGGATCC
