>Addgene plasmid #68825 | hRAD18 dSAP-EGFP | addgene partial sequence | sequence record 127703 | EGFP-N 5'-CGTCGCCGTCCAGCTCGACCAG-3'
GCTCCTCGCCCTTGCTCACCATGGTGGCGATGGATCCCGGGCCCGCGGTACCGTCGACTGCAGAATTCCT
ATTACGCTTGTTTCTTGGTTCAATCTCAGCACTTTCAGCGGCTCTTGTGCGGCGATTCTGTCTTGGACTT
ATTTCTGTGTCTTGAAGATCGTTTTTATGTGATGCTTCCCAGGCTTCCTCTTCTTCTAAAAGATCTCTTA
TGATGTCTGAACTGGAACTATTGCATGAATCTGATTCTGATGAAGAAAGAACTTCTTGAATATCAATACA
GCTAGAAGAATCCTCTTCTCTGTCAGGTTCCAATTCCTCTGGGGAGTCCAGCTTTGATTGAGCAAAGTGG
TTTGTTACTGAGGTCATATTATCTTCCTGTCCCATGCATACAGAAGATAGCTTTTCTGTAGATTCATCTT
CTTTTGTTATTGTTACTGTTTTTTGTGCCATTCCAGCAATTTTCTTGTATCCTTTTCTAGCCTGATCCAC
CAGAAGCTGAAATTCACTCTTATGTTTTTTACGATATTTACTGTGGATTTCATCTATTTCCTTTTCTGTT
TGGTCCTTTGTAAAAACCATTACACTTTCATTGAGTTTACTAGCTTCAAGACGCATCCTAGTCTTCTCTA
TATTTTCGATTTCTTGAACTATTTCAGCAGCTGATTTAGGATGCAAAGCATCGCATTGGGCATTGTACAT
GTGTACAGTTTTGGGCAGCGGCTTCCTTTTGTGAACAGAACTTCTGAGGCTTTCCTTCTTCTCTTCGCGT
GATAAACAGCTGTCTAAATGCTTATTAATGTGACTTTCTGGAATGTTAACCCCGCAAACAGGACAATCCA
CTTTAGTAACTTGTTTCAAAGTGGATGTCGAGGGTGGCTCAGGACGCTTAGCCTCTGAGGGATCTGGAGC
GATCTCTTCT
